Addgene plasmid #34583: p3xFLAG-mSnail
Depositing lab: Celeste Nelson. Depositing organization: Princeton University. Publication: Snail1, Snail2, and E47 promote mammary epithelial branching morphogenesis. Lee K, Gjorevski N, Boghaert E, Radisky DC, Nelson CM. EMBO J. 2011 May 24;30(13):2662-74. doi: 10.1038/emboj.2011.159. PubMed 21610693.
Backbone
  Vector backbone: p3xFlag-CMV-7.1
  Backbone manufacturer: Sigma
  Backbone size w/o insert (bp): 4700
  Vector type: Mammalian Expression
Growth in bacteria
  Bacterial resistance: Ampicillin, 100 μg/mL
  Growth temperature: 37°C
  Growth strain: DH5alpha
  Copy number: High Copy
Gene/Insert
  Gene/Insert name: Snail (alt name: Snai1)
  Species: M. musculus (mouse)
  Insert size (bp): 800
  Entrez Gene: Snai1 (a.k.a. Sna, Sna1, Snail, Snail1)
  Promoter: CMV
  Tag / fusion protein: 3xFLAG (N terminal on backbone)
  Cloning method: Restriction Enzyme; 5′ cloning site EcoRI (not destroyed); 3′ cloning site BamHI (not destroyed)
  Sequencing primers: 5′ CMV forward
Terms and licenses: Academic/Nonprofit Terms; Industry Terms: Not Available to Industry
How to cite: p3xFLAG-mSnail was a gift from Celeste Nelson (Addgene plasmid # 34583 ; http://n2t.net/addgene:34583 ; RRID:Addgene_34583)
