[The description below was written by a language model from this plasmid's Addgene catalogue record.]
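Description:
p3xFLAG-mSnail is a mammalian expression plasmid built on the commercial p3xFlag-CMV-7.1 backbone (about 4.7 kb without insert). It carries the mouse Snai1 coding sequence (Snail, also called Snail1), an insert of roughly 800 bp. The insert was placed between the EcoRI and BamHI sites of the backbone by restriction cloning, and both sites remain intact, so the insert can be excised or swapped. The plasmid is maintained in E. coli as a high-copy vector under ampicillin selection. The record lists no mammalian selection marker and gives no feature table, so details such as the origin of replication and polyadenylation signal are not stated.

Expression is driven by the CMV promoter, a strong constitutive promoter widely used for transient overexpression in cultured mammalian cells. The backbone supplies a 3xFLAG epitope at the N terminus of the cloned protein, so Snail is produced as a 3xFLAG-Snail fusion. This allows detection or purification with anti-FLAG antibodies, for example by western blotting, immunofluorescence or immunoprecipitation, without needing a Snail-specific antibody.

Snail is a zinc-finger transcriptional repressor best known as a driver of epithelial-mesenchymal transition. The associated publication examined how Snail1, Snail2 and E47 promote branching morphogenesis of mammary epithelium. This points to the construct's use for ectopic expression of tagged mouse Snail in epithelial cells to study its effects on cell behaviour and tissue patterning.
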