>Addgene plasmid #34583 | p3xFLAG-mSnail | depositor partial sequence | sequence record 41185 | p3xFLAG-mSnail sequence 1016 bps
CAGAGCTCGTTTAGTGAACCGTCAGATCGCCTGGAGACGCCATCCACGCTGTTTTGACCTCCNTAGAAGA
CACCGGGACCGATCCAGCCTCCGCGGCCCCGAATTCGAGCTCGGTACCCGGGGATCCTCTAGAGTCGAGG
TCGACGGTATCGATAAGCTTAACATGCCGCGCTCCTTCCTGGTCAGGAAGCCGTCCGACCCCCGCCGGAA
GCCCAACTATAGCGAGCTGCAGGACGCGTGTGTGGAGTTCACCTTCCAGCAGCCCTACGACCAGGCCCAC
CTGCTGGCCGCCATCCCTCCGCCCGAGGTCCTCAACCCCGCCGCTTCGCTGCCCACCCTCATCTGGGACT
CTCTCCTGGTACCCCAAGTGCGGCCGGTTGCCTGGGCCACCCTCCCGCTGCGGGAGAGCCCCAAGGCCGT
AGAGCTGACCTCGCTGTCCGATGAGGACAGTGGCAAAAGCTCCCAGCCGCCCAGCCCGCCCTCGCCGGCG
CCGTCGTCTTTCTCGTCCACCTCGGCCTCGTCCCTGGAGGCCGAGGCCTTCATCGCCTTCCCTGGCTTGG
GCCAACTTCCCAAGCAGCTGGCCAGGCTCTCGGTGGCCAAGGACCCCCAGTCGCGGAAGATCTTCAACTG
CAAATATTGTAACAAGGAGTACCTCAGCCTGGGCGCTCTGAAGATGCACATCCGAAGCCACACGCTGCCT
TGTGTCTGCACGACCTGTGGAAAGGCCTTCTCTAGGCCCTGGCTGCTTCAGGGCCACGTCCGCACCCACA
CTGGTGAGAAGCCATTCTCCTGCTCCCACTGCAACCGTGCTTTTGCTGACCGCTCCAACCTGCGTGCCCA
CCTCCAAACCCACTCGGATGTGAAGAGATACCAGTGCCAGGCCTGTGCCCGAACCTTCTCCCGCATGTCC
TTGCTCCACAAGCACCAAGAGTCTGGCTGCTCCNGGAGGCCNTCGCTGAAAGCTTGATATCGAATTCCTG
CAGCCCGGGGGATCCACTAGTTCTAGAGCACTGCGA
