>Addgene plasmid #34583 | p3xFLAG-mSnail | addgene partial sequence | sequence record 52469 | CMV-F 5'-CGCAAATGGGCGGTAGGCGTG-3'
AGCAGAGCTCGTTTAGTGANCCGTCAGAATTAACCATGGACTACAAAGACCATGACGGTGATTATAAAGA
TCATGACATCGATTACAAGGATGACGATGACAAGCTTGCGGCCGCGAATTCAATGCCGCGCTCTTTCCTG
GTCAGGAAGCCGTCCGACCCCCGCCGGAAGCCCAACTATAGCGAGCTGCAGGACGCGTGTGTGGAGTTCA
CCTTCCAGCAGCCCTACGACCAGGCCCACCTGCTGGCCGCCATCCCTCCGCCCGAGGTCCTCAACCCCGC
CGCTTCGCTGCCCACCCTCATCTGGGACTCTCTCCTGGTACCCCAAGTGCGGCCGGTTGCCTGGGCCACC
CTCCCGCTGCGGGAGAGCCCCAAGGCCGTAGAGCTGACCTCGCTGTCCGATGAGGACAGTGGCAAAAGCT
CCCAGCCGCCCAGCCCGCCCTCGCCGGCGCCGTCGTCCTTCTCGTCCACCTCGGCCTCGTCCCTGGAGGC
CGAGGCCTTCATCGCCTTCCCTGGCTTGGGCCAACTTCCCAAGCAGCTGGCCAGGCTCTCGGTGGCCAAG
GACCCCCAGTCGCGGAAGATCTTCAACTGCAAATATTGTAACAAGGAGTACCTCAGCCTGGGCGCTCTGA
AGATGCACATCCGAAGCCACACGCTGCCTTGTGTCTGCACGACCTGTGGAAAGGCCTTCTCTAGGCCCTG
GCTGCTTCAGGGCCACGTCCGCACCCACACTGGTGAGAAGCCATTCTCCTGCTCCCACTGCAACCGTGCT
TTTGCTGACCGCTCCAACCTGCGTGCCCACCTCCAAACCCACTCGGATGTGAAGAGATACCAGTGCCAGC
CTGTGCCCGAACCTTCTCCCGCATGTCCTTGCTCCACAAGCACCAAGA
